>Addgene plasmid #19815 | pEGFP-U6-shR-E2-6 | addgene partial sequence | sequence record 25581 | EGFP-N 5'-CGTCGCCGTCCAGCTCGACCAG-3'
CNCCGGGNACGCTCCTCGCCCTTGCTCACCATGGTGGCGACCGGTGGATCCCGGAGCTTGAGCTCGAGAT
CTGAGTCCGGTAGCGCTAGCGGATCTGACGGTTCACTAAACCAGCTCTGCTTATATAGACCTCCCACCGT
ACACGCCTACCGCCCATTTGCGTCAATGGGGCGGAGTTGTTACGACATTTTGGAAAGTCCCGTTGATTTT
GGTGCCAAAACAAACTCCCATTGACGTCAATGGGGTGGAGACTTGGAAATCCCCGTGAGTCAAACCGCTA
TCCACGCCCATTGATGTACTGCCAAAACCGCATCACCATGGTAATAGCGATGACTAATACGTAGATGTAC
TGCCAAGTAGGAAAGTCCCATAAGGTCATGTACTGGGCATAATGCCAGGCGGGCCATTTACCGTCATTGA
CGTCAATAGGGGGCGTACTTGGCATATGATACACTTGATGTACTGCCAAGTGGGCAGTTTACCGTAAATA
CTCCACCCATTGACGTCAATGGAAAGTCCCTATTGGCGTTACTATGGGAACATACGTCATTATTGACGTC
AATGGGCGGGGGTCGTTGGGCGGTCAGCCAGGCGGGCCATTTACCGTAAGTTATGTAACGCGGAACTCCA
TATATGGGCTATGAACTAATGACCCCGTAATTGATTACTATTAATAACTAATGCATGGCGGTAATACGGT
TATCCACAACGGAANAGAAANCCNNAAAAAAANTTTGNNANAAAAGGGCCACNAATGGCCNGAACCCTAA
AAAGGCCNCGTNGCTGGGTTTTTCCATAGGCTCCNCCCCCTGACAA
