>Addgene plasmid #19815 | pEGFP-U6-shR-E2-6 | addgene partial sequence | sequence record 25582 | 19815 with mU6-F 5'- ATATCCCTTGGAGAAAAGCCTT
GGNGAGACAGCGTTCAGAGACTCTTGGATCTTCTACTGCTGCTTTTTTATTCTTTGTTAGGCCTGGTACC
TCTAGAGATATCCTGCAGTGGCCAATGCATTGGTTCGCGGCCGCCACCGCGGTGGAGCTCCAGCTTTTGT
TCCCTTTAGTGAGGGTTAATTGCGCGCTTGGCGTAATCATGGTCATAGCTGTTTCCTGTGTGAAATTGTT
ATCCGCTCGGGCCCTGCCATAGCCTCAGGNTACTCATATATACNTTAGATTGATTTAAANCTTCATTTTT
AATTTAAAAGGATCTAGGNGAAAACCCTTTTGAAAATCCCATGACCAAANCCCNTAACGNGAGNTTTCGT
NCCCTGGGCGNCANANCCCGTANAAAAAATCAAAGGACNTCNTGGAANCCNTTTTTTCGGCCGNAANCNG
CNGCTGGNAAAAAAAAAAACCCCNCTACNACGGGGGGTTNTTTNCCGGAANAAANNTACCCACTCNTTTT
CCNAAGNNAANGGGNTNCNCNNANNGCCGAAAACCAAAAANTGGTNTTCTAAGGGNGCCNNNNNTNGGCC
CCCCCNTNNAANAAACTNNNGNANCCNCCCAAAAACCCCCGCNNGGNAAAACCGTTACAAAAGGGNGNCC
NCCNNGGGGAAAAAAACNGGGNTTTCCCGGGGGGNGNCCCANAAGACGATANTCCCGGATAAGGCGCAGC
GGTCGGGCTGAACGGGGGGTTCGTGCACACAGCCCAGCTTGGAGCGAACGACCTACACCGAACTGAGATA
CCTACAGCGTGAGCTATGAGAAAGCGCCACGCTTCCCGAAGGGAGAAGGCGGACAGGTATCCGGTAGCGG
CAGGGTCGGAACAGGAGAGCGCACGAGGGAGCTTCCAGGGNACTGATAGCGTGNACGGGAGGTGGGANGA
GGGGNAGAGGGGAAGGGGGGGGGGNNGGGGGGGGGNNNNNNNNNNNNNNNNNNN
