[The description below was written by a language model from this plasmid's Addgene catalogue record.]
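Description:
pEGFP-U6-shR-E2-6 is a mammalian expression and RNAi plasmid built on the pEGFP-U6 backbone (about 5 kb without insert). It carries a short hairpin RNA insert of roughly 50 bp, cloned by restriction digestion between a 5′ PmeI site and a 3′ EcoRI site, both of which remain intact. It is maintained in bacteria as a high-copy plasmid under kanamycin selection. No feature table accompanies the record, so the origin of replication, any mammalian selection marker and the exact layout of the expression cassettes are not documented here.

As the backbone name indicates, the design pairs a U6 promoter with an EGFP reporter. U6 is an RNA polymerase III promoter commonly used to produce short, precisely defined transcripts such as shRNAs, which fold into hairpins and are processed by the cellular RNAi machinery into small interfering RNAs that silence a complementary mRNA. EGFP would typically serve as a fluorescent marker for identifying transfected cells, although the promoter driving it is not stated. The depositor supplies the target sequence for the shR-E2-6 hairpin, but the record does not name the gene or species being targeted.

The plasmid was deposited in connection with a study describing a construct with fluorescent indicators for conditional miRNA expression. This suggests it was used as an shRNA knockdown reagent in that work, although its specific role there is not given in the record.
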