Addgene plasmid #19815: pEGFP-U6-shR-E2-6
Depositing lab: Zuoshang Xu. Depositing organization: University of Massachusetts, Worcester. Publication: A construct with fluorescent indicators for conditional expression of miRNA. Qiu L, Wang H, Xia X, Zhou H, Xu Z. BMC Biotechnol. 2008 Oct 7;8:77. doi: 10.1186/1472-6750-8-77. PubMed 18840295.
Backbone
  Vector backbone: pEGFP-U6
  Backbone size w/o insert (bp): 5000
  Vector type: Mammalian Expression, RNAi
Growth in bacteria
  Bacterial resistance: Kanamycin, 50 μg/mL
  Growth temperature: 37°C
  Growth strain: DH5alpha
  Copy number: High Copy
Gene/Insert
  Gene/Insert name: shRNA
  Insert size (bp): 50
  Cloning method: Restriction Enzyme; 5′ cloning site PmeI (not destroyed); 3′ cloning site EcoRI (not destroyed)
  Sequencing primers: 5′ ATATCCCTTGGAGAAAAGCCTT
Terms and licenses: Academic/Nonprofit Terms; Industry Terms: Not Available to Industry
Depositor comments: Target sequence for shR-E2-6 - 5'-GCAGCAGTAGAAGATCCAAGAGT
How to cite: pEGFP-U6-shR-E2-6 was a gift from Zuoshang Xu (Addgene plasmid # 19815 ; http://n2t.net/addgene:19815 ; RRID:Addgene_19815)
